Addgene plasmid #243810: Mito4x-LA-GCaMP6s
Purpose: Expresses a low affinity (LA) calcium sensor directed to the mitochondrial matrix
Depositing lab: Jaime de Juan-Sanz. Depositing organization: Institut du Cerveau et de la Moelle Epiniere, Hôpital Pitié Salpêtrière. Publication: Mitochondrial Ca(2+) efflux controls neuronal metabolism and long-term memory across species. Amrapali Vishwanath A, Comyn T, Mira RG, Brossier C, Pascual-Caro C, Faour M, Boumendil K, Chintaluri C, Ramon-Duaso C, Fan R, Ghosh K, Farrants H, Berwick JP, Sivakumar R, Lopez-Manzaneda M, Schreiter ER, Preat T, Vogels TP, Rangaraju V, Busquets-Garcia A, Placais PY, Pavlowsky A, de Juan-Sanz J. Nat Metab. 2026 Feb 11. doi: 10.1038/s42255-026-01451-w. PubMed 41673453.
Backbone
  Vector backbone: pcDNA3.1
  Total vector size (bp): 7143
  Vector type: Mammalian Expression
  Selectable markers: Neomycin (select with G418)
Growth in bacteria
  Bacterial resistance: Ampicillin, 100 μg/mL
  Growth temperature: 37°C
  Growth strain: DH5alpha
  Copy number: Unknown
Gene/Insert
  Gene/Insert name: Mito4x-LAGCaMP6s
  Species: Synthetic
  Mutation: D362I
  Promoter: CMV
  Cloning method: Gene Synthesis
  Sequencing primers: 5′ CGCAAATGGGCGGTAGGCGTG
Resource information
  A portion of this plasmid was derived from a plasmid made by: Invitrogene
Terms and licenses: Academic/Nonprofit Terms; Industry Terms: Not Available to Industry
How to cite: Mito4x-LA-GCaMP6s was a gift from Jaime de Juan-Sanz (Addgene plasmid # 243810 ; http://n2t.net/addgene:243810 ; RRID:Addgene_243810)
