[The description below was written by a language model from this plasmid's Addgene catalogue record and pLannotate feature annotations shown in this document.]
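Description:
Mito4x-LA-GCaMP6s is a 7,143 bp mammalian expression plasmid built on the pcDNA3.1 backbone. It is designed to report calcium levels inside the mitochondrial matrix. It is propagated in E. coli through a high-copy ColE1/pUC-type origin and selected with ampicillin via the β-lactamase gene. An f1 phage origin is also present. For selecting transfected mammalian cells, an SV40 enhancer/early promoter drives a neomycin phosphotransferase cassette that confers G418 resistance and ends in an SV40 polyadenylation signal. The short lacI, lac promoter/operator, ble, bom and HIV-1 LTR matches in the automated annotation are small fragments, most likely backbone remnants or spurious hits rather than functional elements.

The payload is a synthetic open reading frame produced by gene synthesis. It is transcribed from the CMV immediate-early enhancer and promoter and terminated by the bovine growth hormone polyadenylation signal. A T7 promoter lies just upstream of the coding sequence. At the N-terminus is a mitochondrial targeting region derived from human cytochrome c oxidase subunit 8A (COX8A). The name "Mito4x" implies four tandem copies of this presequence, although the annotation tool marks only one COX8A fragment within the roughly 330 bp gap upstream of the sensor. The sensor itself is a GCaMP-family, GFP-based calcium indicator, which the software labels GCaMP2 by similarity. The record identifies it as GCaMP6s carrying a D362I substitution, the only mutation listed for this low-affinity (LA) variant. A lower-affinity sensor is generally suited to compartments where calcium can rise high enough to saturate a standard indicator. The associated work concerns mitochondrial calcium efflux in neuronal metabolism and memory.
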