Features (pLannotate 1.2.2; 21 found; start..end, strand, type, name):
      1..589     +  rep_origin     ori: high-copy-number ColE1/pMB1/pBR322/pUC origin of replication
    772..864     +  CDS            lacI (fragment): lac repressor; lacI; The lac repressor binds to the lac operator to inhibit transcription in E. coli. This inhibition can be relieved by adding lactose or isopropyl-β-D-thiogalactopyranoside (IPTG).
    877..898     +  protein_bind   CAP binding site: CAP binding activates transcription in the presence of cAMP. E. coli catabolite activator protein
    913..943     +  promoter       lac promoter: promoter for the E. coli lac operon
    951..967     +  protein_bind   lac operator: The lac repressor binds to the lac operator to inhibit transcription in E. coli. This inhibition can be relieved by adding lactose or isopropyl-β-D-thiogalactopyranoside (IPTG). lac repressor encoded by lacI
   1040..1161    -  polyA_signal   SV40 poly(A) signal: SV40 polyadenylation signal
   1156..1314    -  CDS            ble (fragment): BLE_KLEPN - Experimental evidence at protein level: Swiss-Prot protein existence level 1. Binding protein with a strong affinity to the bleomycin family of antibiotics. Binds to CL990; an antimitotic-antibiotic compound. From Klebsiella pneumoniae.
   1338..2129    -  CDS            neo: KKA2_KLEPN - Also known as kan, nptII. Experimental evidence at protein level: Swiss-Prot protein existence level 1. Resistance to kanamycin, neomycin, paromomycin, ribostamycin, butirosin and gentamicin B. From Klebsiella pneumoniae.
   2196..2525    -  promoter       SV40 promoter: SV40 enhancer and early promoter
   2539..2967    -  rep_origin     f1 ori (sequence partly withheld): f1 bacteriophage origin of replication; arrow indicates direction of (+) strand synthesis
   2988..3009    -  promoter       SV40 promoter (fragment): SV40 enhancer and early promoter
   3013..3237    -  polyA_signal   bGH poly(A) signal: bovine growth hormone polyadenylation signal
   3290..4636    -  CDS            GCaMP2: GCaMP2 is a basic (constitutively fluorescent) green fluorescent protein published in 2006, derived from Aequorea victoria.
   4964..5050    -  CDS            COX8A (fragment): COX8A_HUMAN - Also known as COX8, COX8L. Experimental evidence at protein level: Swiss-Prot protein existence level 1. Component of the cytochrome c oxidase, the last enzyme in the mitochondrial electron transport chain which drives oxidative phosphorylation. The respiratory chain contains 3 multisubunit complexes succinate dehydrogenase (complex II, CII), ubiquinol- cytochrome c oxidoreductase (cytochrome b-c1 complex, complex III, CIII) and cytochrome c oxidase (complex IV, CIV), that cooperate to transfer electrons derived from NADH and succinate to molecular oxygen, creating an electrochem
   5096..5114    -  promoter       T7 promoter: promoter for bacteriophage T7 RNA polymerase
   5130..5163    -  LTR            5' LTR (truncated) (fragment): truncated 5' long terminal repeat (LTR) from HIV-1
   5159..5362    -  promoter       CMV promoter: human cytomegalovirus (CMV) immediate early promoter
   5363..5742    -  enhancer       CMV enhancer: human cytomegalovirus immediate early enhancer
   5897..5949    +  misc_feature   bom (fragment): basis of mobility region from pBR322
   6008..6112    +  promoter       AmpR promoter: bla
   6113..6973    +  CDS            AmpR: β-lactamase; bla; confers resistance to ampicillin, carbenicillin, and related antibiotics
>Addgene plasmid #243810 | Mito4x-LA-GCaMP6s | addgene full sequence | sequence record 486422 | Addgene NGS Result
TTGAGATCCTTTTTTTCTGCGCGTAATCTGCTGCTTGCAAACAAAAAAACCACCGCTACCAGCGGTGGTT
TGTTTGCCGGATCAAGAGCTACCAACTCTTTTTCCGAAGGTAACTGGCTTCAGCAGAGCGCAGATACCAA
ATACTGTTCTTCTAGTGTAGCCGTAGTTAGGCCACCACTTCAAGAACTCTGTAGCACCGCCTACATACCT
CGCTCTGCTAATCCTGTTACCAGTGGCTGCTGCCAGTGGCGATAAGTCGTGTCTTACCGGGTTGGACTCA
AGACGATAGTTACCGGATAAGGCGCAGCGGTCGGGCTGAACGGGGGGTTCGTGCACACAGCCCAGCTTGG
AGCGAACGACCTACACCGAACTGAGATACCTACAGCGTGAGCTATGAGAAAGCGCCACGCTTCCCGAAGG
GAGAAAGGCGGACAGGTATCCGGTAAGCGGCAGGGTCGGAACAGGAGAGCGCACGAGGGAGCTTCCAGGG
GGAAACGCCTGGTATCTTTATAGTCCTGTCGGGTTTCGCCACCTCTGACTTGAGCGTCGATTTTTGTGAT
GCTCGTCAGGGGGGCGGAGCCTATGGAAAAACGCCAGCAACGCGGCCTTTTTACGGTTCCTGGCCTTTTG
CTGGCCTTTTGCTCACATGTTCTTTCCTGCGTTATCCCCTGATTCTGTGGATAACCGTATTACCGCCTTT
GAGTGAGCTGATACCGCTCGCCGCAGCCGAACGACCGAGCGCAGCGAGTCAGTGAGCGAGGAAGCGGAAG
AGCGCCCAATACGCAAACCGCCTCTCCCCGCGCGTTGGCCGATTCATTAATGCAGCTGGCACGACAGGTT
TCCCGACTGGAAAGCGGGCAGTGAGCGCAACGCAATTAATGTGAGTTAGCTCACTCATTAGGCACCCCAG
GCTTTACACTTTATGCTTCCGGCTCGTATGTTGTGTGGAATTGTGAGCGGATAACAATTTCACACAGGAA
ACAGCTATGACCATGATTACGCCAAGCTCTAGCTAGAGGTCGACGGTATACAGACATGATAAGATACATT
GATGAGTTTGGACAAACCACAACTAGAATGCAGTGAAAAAAATGCTTTATTTGTGAAATTTGTGATGCTA
TTGCTTTATTTGTAACCATTATAAGCTGCAATAAACAAGTTGGGGTGGGCGAAGAACTCCAGCATGAGAT
CCCCGCGCTGGAGGATCATCCAGCCGGCGTCCCGGAAAACGATTCCGAAGCCCAACCTTTCATAGAAGGC
GGCGGTGGAATCGAAATCTCGTGATGGCAGGTTGGGCGTCGCTTGGTCGGTCATTTCGAACCCCAGAGTC
CCGCTCAGAAGAACTCGTCAAGAAGGCGATAGAAGGCGATGCGCTGCGAATCGGGAGCGGCGATACCGTA
AAGCACGAGGAAGCGGTCAGCCCATTCGCCGCCAAGCTCTTCAGCAATATCACGGGTAGCCAACGCTATG
TCCTGATAGCGGTCCGCCACACCCAGCCGGCCACAGTCGATGAATCCAGAAAAGCGGCCATTTTCCACCA
TGATATTCGGCAAGCAGGCATCGCCATGGGTCACGACGAGATCCTCGCCGTCGGGCATGCGCGCCTTGAG
CCTGGCGAACAGTTCGGCTGGCGCGAGCCCCTGATGCTCTTCGTCCAGATCATCCTGATCGACAAGACCG
GCTTCCATCCGAGTACGTGCTCGCTCGATGCGATGTTTCGCTTGGTGGTCGAATGGGCAGGTAGCCGGAT
CAAGCGTATGCAGCCGCCGCATTGCATCAGCCATGATGGATACTTTCTCGGCAGGAGCAAGGTGAGATGA
CAGGAGATCCTGCCCCGGCACTTCGCCCAATAGCAGCCAGTCCCTTCCCGCTTCAGTGACAACGTCGAGC
ACAGCTGCGCAAGGAACGCCCGTCGTGGCCAGCCACGATAGCCGCGCTGCCTCGTCCTGCAGTTCATTCA
GGGCACCGGACAGGTCGGTCTTGACAAAAAGAACCGGGCGCCCCTGCGCTGACAGCCGGAACACGGCGGC
ATCAGAGCAGCCGATTGTCTGTTGTGCCCAGTCATAGCCGAATAGCCTCTCCACCCAAGCGGCCGGAGAA
CCTGCGTGCAATCCATCTTGTTCAATCATGCGAAACGATCCTCATCCTGTCTCTTGATCAGATCCGAAAA
TGGATATACAAGCTCCCGGGAGCTTTTTGCAAAAGCCTAGGCCTCCAAAAAAGCCTCCTCACTACTTCTG
GAATAGCTCAGAGGCAGAGGCGGCCTCGGCCTCTGCATAAATAAAAAAAATTAGTCAGCCATGGGGCGGA
GAATGGGCGGAACTGGGCGGAGTTAGGGGCGGGATGGGCGGAGTTAGGGGCGGGACTATGGTTGCTGACT
AATTGAGATGCATGCTTTGCATACTTCTGCCTGCTGGGGAGCCTGGGGACTTTCCACACCTGGTTGCTGA
CTAATTGAGATGCATGCTTTGCATACTTCTGCCTGCTGGGGAGCCTGGGGACTTTCCACACCCTAACTGA
CACACATTCCACAGAATTAATTCGCGTTAAATTTTTGTTAAATCAGCTCATTTTTTAACCAATAGGCCGA
AATCGGCAAAATCCCTTATAAATCAAAAGAATAGACCGAGATAGGGT
[37 nt withheld, positions 2638-2674]
AAAGAACGTGGACTCCAACGTCAAAGG
[49 nt withheld, positions 2702-2750]
T
[91 nt withheld, positions 2752-2842]
G
[124 nt withheld, positions 2844-2967]
GGGGATACCCCCTAGAGCCCCAGCTGGTTCTTTCCGCCTCAGAAGCCATAGAGCCCACCGCATCCCCAGC
ATGCCTGCTATTGTCTTCCCAATCCTCCCCCTTGCTGTCCTGCCCCACCCCACCCCCCAGAATAGAATGA
CACCTACTCAGACAATGCGATGCAATTTCCTCATTTTATTAGGAAAGGACAGTGGGAGTGGCACCTTCCA
GGGTCAAGGAAGGCACGGGGGAGGGGCAAACAACAGATGGCTGGCAACTAGAAGGCACAGTCGAGGCTGA
TCAGCGGGTTTAAACGGGCCCGATATCGAATTCTCTAGATTACTTGGCGGTCATCATCTGGACGAACTCT
TCGTAGTTCACTTGGCCGTCGCCATCAATGTCGGCCTCGCGAATCATCTCGTCAACCTCTTCATCCGTCA
GCTTCTCTCCCAGATTGGTCATCACGTGGCGCAGTTCGGCGGCACTGATGTAGCCGTTTCCATCCTTGTC
AAACACTCCGAAGGCCTCGCGGATCTCTTCCTCTGTATCGCGGTACTTCATCTTGCGGGCCATCATGGTC
AGGAACTCGGGGAAATCGATCGTGCCAATGCCATCGGCGTCCACCTCGTTGATCATATCCTGCAGCTCGG
CTTCTGTTGGATTCTGGCCCAGGGAGCGCATCACGGTTCCCAGTTCTTTGGTGGTAATGGTGCCGTCGCC
GTCCTTATCGAACAGGCTGAAGGCCTCTTTAAACTCGGCGATCTGTTCCTCGGTCAGCTGATCCGGCAGG
TTGTACTCCAACTTGTGTCCCAGGATGTTGCCATCCTCTTTGAAATCGATGCCCTTCAGCTCGATGCGGT
TGACCAGGGTATCGCCCTCGAACTTCACTTCGGCGCGTGTCTTGTAGTTGCCGTCGTCCTTGAAAAAGAT
GGTGCGCTCTTGGATGTAGCCCTCTGGCATGGCGCTCTTGAAGAAATCGTGCTGCTTCATATGGTCGGGG
TAGCGCGAGAAGCACTGCACGCCATAGGTCAGTGTGGTAACCAGTGTTGGCCACGGCACGGGCAATTTGC
CGGTGGTGCAGATGAACTTCAGGGTCAGCTTTCCATAGGTGGCGTCGCCTTCGCCTTCTCCGCTAACGCT
GAACTTGTGGCCGTTCACGTCGCCATCCAATTCCACCAGAATGGGCACCACGCCGGTGAACAGTTCCTCG
CCTTTGGAAACCATCGAGCCGCCGGTTCCGCCTTTGTACAGCTCATCCATGCCGAGGGTAATTCCGGCGG
CTGTCACGAACTCCAACAGCACCATGTGATCGCGCTTCTCGTTGGGGTCCTTGCTCAGCTTGCTCTGCAC
GCTCAGGTAATGGTTATCGGGCAGCAGCACTGGGCCATCTCCGATTGGGGTGTTCTGCTGGTAGTGGTAG
GCCAGCTGCACTCCGCCATCCTCGATGTTGTGGCGGATGTGGAAGTTGGCCTTAATGCCGTTCTTCTGCT
TGTCGGCCTTGATGTACACGTTTTCCAGGCTGCTCAGACGTCCAATGGCGCGCACGGCATGTCCTGTCTT
GTTCCACTTGCGGCGGCTGCTATCCACCATCGTGGCCAGATCCTTATCATCATCATCGTACAGATCGCGT
CCCATCTGCTGGCCGCCTGTCATACTGGCCATTCCGTGGTGATGGTGGTGGTGGCTACCCATGGTGGGAT
CTTTTCCGCTAGCAGATCTGGGGTCGCCGAGCGAGTGAATTTTTGCACGAGGCACCGGCAGTCGGCGAGC
GGAACCTGTCAGTCCCCTCAGCAACAAGGGCGTGAGCACACTCATAGGGTCGCCCAAGGAGTGGATCTTG
GCCCTTGGAACAGGCAATCGGCGTGCCGATCCGGTCAGTCCTCGCAACAGCAATGGAGTCAACACCGACA
TGGGATCGCCCAGGGAATGAATCTTAGCACGCGGAACTGGCAGGCGTCGGGCACTTCCAGTGAGTCCACG
CAACAACAGTGGGGTCAGCACGCTCATTGGATCTCCCAGGCTGTGAATCTTGGCGCGTGGCACTGGCAAA
CGACGAGCTGATCCTGTCAGGCCGCGCAGCAGCAGTGGTGTCAAAACACTCATGGCGGTCTCGAGGCGGC
CGCGGATCCGCTAGCCAGCTTGGGTCTCCCTATAGTGAGTCGTATTAATTTCGATAAGCCAGTAAGCAGT
GGGTTCTCTAGTTAGCCAGAGAGCTCTGCTTATATAGACCTCCCACCGTACACGCCTACCGCCCATTTGC
GTCAATGGGGCGGAGTTGTTACGACATTTTGGAAAGTCCCGTTGATTTTGGTGCCAAAACAAACTCCCAT
TGACGTCAATGGGGTGGAGACTTGGAAATCCCCGTGAGTCAAACCGCTATCCACGCCCATTGATGTACTG
CCAAAACCGCATCACCATGGTAATAGCGATGACTAATACGTAGATGTACTGCCAAGTAGGAAAGTCCCAT
AAGGTCATGTACTGGGCATAATGCCAGGCGGGCCATTTACCGTCATTGACGTCAATAGGGGGCGTACTTG
GCATATGATACACTTGATGTACTGCCAAGTGGGCAGTTTACCGTAAATACTCCACCCATTGACGTCAATG
GAAAGTCCCTATTGGCGTTACTATGGGAACATACGTCATTATTGACGTCAATGGGCGGGGGTCGTTGGGC
GGTCAGCCAGGCGGGCCATTTACCGTAAGTTATGTAACGCGGAACTCCATATATGGGCTATGAACTAATG
ACCCCGTAATTGATTACTATTAATAACTAGTCAATAATCAATGTCAACGCGTATATCTGGCCCGTACATC
GCGAAGCAGCGCAAAACGCCTAACCCTAAGCAGATTCTTCATGCAATTGTCGGTCAAGCCTTGCCTTGTT
GTAGCTTAAATTTTGCTCGCGCACTACTCAGCGACCTCCAACACACAAGCAGGGAGCAGATACTGGCTTA
ACTATGCGGCATCAGAGCAGATTGTACTGAGAGTGCACCATAGGGGATCGGGAGATCTCCCGATCCGTCG
ACGTCAGGTGGCACTTTTCGGGGAAATGTGCGCGGAACCCCTATTTGTTTATTTTTCTAAATACATTCAA
ATATGTATCCGCTCATGAGACAATAACCCTGATAAATGCTTCAATAATATTGAAAAAGGAAGAGTATGAG
TATTCAACATTTCCGTGTCGCCCTTATTCCCTTTTTTGCGGCATTTTGCCTTCCTGTTTTTGCTCACCCA
GAAACGCTGGTGAAAGTAAAAGATGCTGAAGATCAGTTGGGTGCACGAGTGGGTTACATCGAACTGGATC
TCAACAGCGGTAAGATCCTTGAGAGTTTTCGCCCCGAAGAACGTTTTCCAATGATGAGCACTTTTAAAGT
TCTGCTATGTGGCGCGGTATTATCCCGTATTGACGCCGGGCAAGAGCAACTCGGTCGCCGCATACACTAT
TCTCAGAATGACTTGGTTGAGTACTCACCAGTCACAGAAAAGCATCTTACGGATGGCATGACAGTAAGAG
AATTATGCAGTGCTGCCATAACCATGAGTGATAACACTGCGGCCAACTTACTTCTGACAACGATCGGAGG
ACCGAAGGAGCTAACCGCTTTTTTGCACAACATGGGGGATCATGTAACTCGCCTTGATCGTTGGGAACCG
GAGCTGAATGAAGCCATACCAAACGACGAGCGTGACACCACGATGCCTGTAGCAATGGCAACAACGTTGC
GCAAACTATTAACTGGCGAACTACTTACTCTAGCTTCCCGGCAACAATTAATAGACTGGATGGAGGCGGA
TAAAGTTGCAGGACCACTTCTGCGCTCGGCCCTTCCGGCTGGCTGGTTTATTGCTGATAAATCTGGAGCC
GGTGAGCGTGGGTCTCGCGGTATCATTGCAGCACTGGGGCCAGATGGTAAGCCCTCCCGTATCGTAGTTA
TCTACACGACGGGGAGTCAGGCAACTATGGATGAACGAAATAGACAGATCGCTGAGATAGGTGCCTCACT
GATTAAGCATTGGTAACTGTCAGACCAAGTTTACTCATATATACTTTAGATTGATTTAAAACTTCATTTT
TAATTTAAAAGGATCTAGGTGAAGATCCTTTTTGATAATCTCATGACCAAAATCCCTTAACGTGAGTTTT
CGTTCCACTGAGCGTCAGACCCCGTAGAAAAGATCAAAGGATCTTC
